Addgene plasmid #26667: pGEM-3z/612
Purpose: (Empty Backbone)
Depositing lab: Jonathan Widom. Depositing organization: Northwestern University. Publication: New DNA sequence rules for high affinity binding to histone octamer and sequence-directed nucleosome positioning. Lowary PT, Widom J. J Mol Biol. 1998 Feb 13. 276(1):19-42. 10.1006/jmbi.1997.1494 PubMed 9514715.
Backbone
  Vector backbone: pGEM-3Z
  Backbone manufacturer: Promega
  Backbone size (bp): 2743
  Vector type: Bacterial Expression
Growth in bacteria
  Bacterial resistance: Ampicillin, 100 μg/mL
  Growth temperature: 37°C
  Growth strain: DH5alpha
  Copy number: High Copy
Gene/Insert
  Gene/Insert name: None
  Cloning method: Restriction Enzyme; 5′ cloning site HincII (unknown if destroyed); 3′ cloning site HincII (unknown if destroyed)
  Sequencing primers: 5′ T7; 3′ SP6
Terms and licenses: Academic/Nonprofit Terms; Industry Terms: Not Available to Industry
Depositor comments: This plasmid contains a 147 bp nucleosome positioning sequence and is referred to as clone "612". Please note that there may be discrepancies between Addgene's sequencing results and the depositor's sequence. Potential discrepancies are not a concern according to the depositing scientist because the clones were selected for their ability to bind to histone octamer, not for their specific sequence.
How to cite: pGEM-3z/612 was a gift from Jonathan Widom (Addgene plasmid # 26667 ; http://n2t.net/addgene:26667 ; RRID:Addgene_26667)
