[The description below was written by a language model from this plasmid's Addgene catalogue record.]
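Description:
pGEM-3z/612 is a small, high-copy bacterial plasmid built on the commercial pGEM-3Z cloning vector (about 2.7 kb), propagated in E. coli under ampicillin selection. Although the catalogue lists it as an empty backbone with no named gene or insert, the depositor comments make clear that it carries a 147 bp nucleosome positioning sequence, referred to as clone "612", placed into the HincII site of the polylinker. Whether the flanking HincII sites survived cloning is not recorded. No feature table is provided, so details of the backbone elements rest on what is generally known of pGEM-3Z: a pUC-type origin, an ampicillin resistance gene, and a multiple cloning site flanked by opposing T7 and SP6 phage promoters. This is consistent with the T7 and SP6 primers listed for sequencing across the insert.

The payload is not an expressed gene but a DNA fragment whose value lies in its physical behaviour. According to the record, it comes from work that defined sequence rules for high-affinity binding to the histone octamer and for sequence-directed nucleosome positioning, and the clones were selected for their ability to bind the octamer rather than for a particular sequence. For that reason, the depositor regards possible discrepancies between the repository's sequencing results and the original sequence as unimportant. At 147 bp, the insert corresponds to roughly the length of DNA wrapped in a nucleosome core particle. The plasmid therefore serves mainly as a renewable source of this fragment, presumably for nucleosome reconstitution and related chromatin studies, although the record does not spell out specific applications.
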