>Addgene plasmid #26667 | pGEM-3z/612 | addgene partial sequence | sequence record 32900 | 26667 with M13pUC-fwd
GACTCCTATGGGCGATTCGAGCTCGGTACCCGGGGATCCTCTAGAGTCCGGGATCCTAATGACCAAGGGA
TCTATAGAGCTCTAGAATATTTATGGAGCTGAAAACTGCTCCCCCACACCCTATACTGCCCGCGTAAGAA
GGTGCCGACTATGTCCGCGGAAATTAAGAGGTATTAAACGTGCAGCTGGAATGCTCTAGACCCCTTTAGG
AGCCGCTAGAGGCCAAGGCTAGCATATTAGCTCGGTAGTTTGGCCTCAATCAATTGGGTTCACGCCGAAC
TGGACATACCGATTTGGAATGGTGCCAGTCGGATAGTGTTCCGAGCTCCCACCTGCAGGCATGCAAGCTT
GAGTATTCTATAGTGTCACCTAAATAGCTTGGCGTAATCATGGTCATAGCTGTTTCCTGTGTGAAATTGT
TATCCGCTCACAATTCCACACAACATACGAGCCGGAAGCATAAAGTGTAAAGCCTGGGGTGCCTAATGAG
TGAGCTAACTCACATTAATTGCGTTGCGCTCACTGCCCGCTTTCCAGTCGGGAAACCTGTCGTGCCAGCT
GCATTAATGAATCGGCCAACGCGCGGGGAGAGGCGGTTTGCGTATTGGGCGCTCTTCCGCTTCCTCGCTC
ACTGACTCGCTGCGCTCGGTCGTTCGGCTGCGGCGAGCGGTATCAGCTCACTCAAAGGCGGTAATACGGT
TATCCACAGAATCAGGGGATAACGCAGGAAAGAACATGTGAGCAAAAGGCCAGCAAAAGGCCAGGAACCG
TAAAAAGGCCGCGTTGCTGGCGTTTTTCCATAGGCTCCGCCCCCCTGACGAGCATCACAAAAATCGACGC
TCAAGTCAGAGGTGGCGAAACCCGACAGGACTATAAAGATACCAGGCGTTTCCCCCTGGAAGCTCCCTCG
TGCGCTCTCCTGTTCCGACCCTGCCGCTTACCGGATACCTGTCCGCCTT
